>Addgene plasmid #250450 | pPR-1_1E_LD5N | addgene full sequence | sequence record 498451 | Addgene NGS Result
ACATTGAACTTTTCGACAAAATGCCAGAGCGTGACGTTGTTTCTTGGAATGCAATGATCTCTGGATATGC
ACAGAACGGTAGAATCGACGAAGCTAGAGAACTCTTCCGAGTTGTCTTCACGAAGTGGCTCTTCAGTGGA
CGAAAGGGCCTCGTGATACGCCTATTTTTATAGGTTAATGTCATGATAATAATGGTTTCTTAGACGTCAG
GTGGCACTTTTCGGGGAAATGTGCGCGGAACCCCTATTTGTTTATTTTTCTAAATACATTCAAATATGTA
TCCGCTCATGAGACAATAACCCTGATAAATGCTTCAATAATATTGAAAAAGGAAGAGTATGGCTAAAATG
AGAATATCACCGGAATTGAAAAAACTGATCGAAAAATACCGCTGCGTAAAAGATACGGAAGGAATGTCTC
CTGCTAAGGTATATAAGCTGGTGGGAGAAAATGAAAACCTATATTTAAAAATGACGGACAGCCGGTATAA
AGGGACCACCTATGATGTGGAACGGGAAAAGGACATGATGCTATGGCTGGAAGGAAAGCTGCCTGTTCCA
AAGGTCCTGCACTTTGAACGGCATGATGGCTGGAGCAATCTGCTCATGAGTGAGGCCGATGGCGTCCTTT
GCTCGGAAGAGTATGAAGATGAACAAAGCCCTGAAAAGATTATCGAGCTGTATGCGGAGTGCATCAGGCT
CTTTCACTCCATCGACATATCGGATTGTCCCTATACGAATAGCTTAGACAGCCGCTTAGCCGAATTGGAT
TACTTACTGAATAACGATCTGGCCGATGTGGATTGCGAAAACTGGGAAGAGGACACTCCATTTAAAGATC
CGCGCGAGCTGTATGATTTTTTAAAGACGGAAAAGCCCGAAGAGGAACTTGTCTTTTCCCACGGCGACCT
GGGAGACAGCAACATCTTTGTGAAAGATGGCAAAGTAAGTGGCTTTATTGATCTTGGGAGAAGCGGCAGG
GCGGACAAGTGGTATGACATTGCCTTCTGCGTCCGGTCGCTCAGGGAGGATATCGGGGAAGAACAGTATG
TCGAGCTATTTTTTGACTTACTGGGGATCAAGCCTGATTGGGAGAAAATAAAATATTATATTTTACTGGA
TGAATTGTTTTAGCTGTCAGACCAAGTTTACTCATATATACTTTAGATTGATTTAAAACTTCATTTTTAA
TTTAAAAGGATCTAGGTGAAGATCCTTTTTGATAATCTCATGACCAAAATCCCTTAACGTGAGTTTTCGT
TCCACTGAGCGTCAGACCCCGTAGAAAAGATCAAAGGATCTTCTTGAGATCCTTTTTTTCTGCGCGTAAT
CTGCTGCTTGCAAACAAAAAAACCACCGCTACCAGCGGTGGTTTGTTTGCCGGATCAAGAGCTACCAACT
CTTTTTCCGAAGGTAACTGGCTTCAGCAGAGCGCAGATACCAAATACTGTTCTTCTAGTGTAGCCGTAGT
TAGGCCACCACTTCAAGAACTCTGTAGCACCGCCTACATACCTCGCTCTGCTAATCCTGTTACCAGTGGC
TGCTGCCAGTGGCGATAAGTCGTGTCTTACCGGGTTGGACTCAAGACGATAGTTACCGGATAAGGCGCAG
CGGTCGGGCTGAACGGGGGGTTCGTGCACACAGCCCAGCTTGGAGCGAACGACCTACACCGAACTGAGAT
ACCTACAGCGTGAGCTATGAGAAAGCGCCACGCTTCCCGAAGGGAGAAAGGCGGACAGGTATCCGGTAAG
CGGCAGGGTCGGAACAGGAGAGCGCACGAGGGAGCTTCCAGGGGGAAACGCCTGGTATCTTTATAGTCCT
GTCGGGTTTCGCCACCTCTGACTTGAGCGTCGATTTTTGTGATGCTCGTCAGGGGGGCGGAGCCTATGGA
AAAACGCCAGCAACGCGGCCTTTTTACGGTTCCTGGCCTTTTGCTGGCCTTTTGCTCACATGTTCTTTCC
TGCGTTATCCCCTGATTCTGTGGATAACCGTATTACCGCCTTTGAGTGAGCTGATACCGCTCGCCGCAGC
CGAACGACCGAGCGCAGCGAGTCAGTGAGCGAGGAAGCGGAAGAGCGCCCAATACGCAAACCGCCTCTCC
CCGCGCGTTGGCCGATTCATTAATCACTCTGTGAAG
Features (pLannotate 1.2.2; 5 found; start..end, strand, type, name):
      9..146     +  CDS            PCMP-E50 (fragment): PP192_ARATH - Experimental evidence at transcript level: Swiss-Prot protein existence level 2. From Arabidopsis thaliana (Mouse-ear cress).
    234..338     +  promoter       AmpR promoter: bla
    339..1133    +  CDS            KanR: aminoglycoside phosphotransferase; aphA-3; confers resistance to kanamycin
   1304..1892    +  rep_origin     ori: high-copy-number ColE1/pMB1/pBR322/pUC origin of replication
   2075..2124    +  CDS            lacI (fragment): lac repressor; lacI; The lac repressor binds to the lac operator to inhibit transcription in E. coli. This inhibition can be relieved by adding lactose or isopropyl-β-D-thiogalactopyranoside (IPTG).
