[The description below was written by a language model from this plasmid's Addgene catalogue record and pLannotate feature annotations shown in this document.]
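Description:
pPR-1_1E_LD5N is a small (about 2.1 kb) synthetic-biology parts plasmid from the GRASP kit, a MoClo/Golden Gate library for building synthetic pentatricopeptide repeat (sPPR) RNA-binding proteins. It is built on the pAGM1311 backbone, a MoClo cloning vector, and is maintained in E. coli as a high-copy plasmid through a ColE1/pUC-type origin of replication. Selection is with kanamycin, conferred by an aminoglycoside phosphotransferase (aphA-3) gene that the annotation places directly downstream of a bla (AmpR) promoter. A short lacI fragment is also annotated and appears to be a remnant of the backbone, not a functional repressor gene.

The payload is the synthetic module named 1E_LD5N, described in the record as a GRASP module for assembling sPPR proteins intended for RNA editing. In the feature table it corresponds to a short coding segment of roughly 140 nt that the automated annotation matches to a fragment of an Arabidopsis thaliana PPR protein of the E subclass. This is a similarity hit consistent with a designed PPR-type motif, since the insert itself is recorded as synthetic. No promoter, tag or terminator is annotated around the module, so the plasmid works as a donor of a coding part and not as an expression construct. The record does not explain the exact position or motif composition encoded in the module name.

According to the depositor, the kit comprises 42 plasmids whose modules are combined by Golden Gate assembly to produce sPPR proteins with 9, 14 or 19 motifs, allowing an RNA sequence of matching length to be targeted. This plasmid supplies one of those interchangeable building blocks.
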