Addgene plasmid #250450: pPR-1_1E_LD5N
Purpose: GRASP module to assemble sPPR proteins for RNA editing: module 1E_LD5N
Depositing lab: Ian Small. Depositing organization: University of Western Australia. Publication: GRASP: a modular toolkit for building synthetic pentatricopeptide repeat RNA-binding proteins. Dennis M, Low SY, Viljoen A, Pullakhandam A, Colas des Francs-Small C, Campbell-Clause L, Bond CS, Small I, Kwok van der Giezen FM. Nucleic Acids Res. 2025 Oct 28;53(20):gkaf1169. doi: 10.1093/nar/gkaf1169. PubMed 41224122.
Backbone
  Vector backbone: pAGM1311
  Backbone manufacturer: Sylvestre Marillonnet
  Vector type: Synthetic Biology
Growth in bacteria
  Bacterial resistance: Kanamycin, 50 μg/mL
  Growth temperature: 37°C
  Growth strain: DH5alpha
  Copy number: High Copy
Gene/Insert
  Gene/Insert name: 1E_LD5N
  Species: Synthetic
  Cloning method: Golden Gate
Terms and licenses: Academic/Nonprofit Terms; Industry Terms: Not Available to Industry
Depositor comments: GRASP kit for MoClo assembly of sPPR proteins is a library of 42 plasmids which can be combined to assemble sPPR proteins with 9, 14, or 19 motifs to target any RNA sequence of the same length. See the original publication for more information, and find code for analysis and script for GRASP assembly at https://github.com/farleykvdg/GRASP.
How to cite: pPR-1_1E_LD5N was a gift from Ian Small (Addgene plasmid # 250450 ; http://n2t.net/addgene:250450 ; RRID:Addgene_250450)
