>Addgene plasmid #250450 | pPR-1_1E_LD5N | depositor partial sequence | sequence record 494165 | 1E_LD5N
TGAACTTTTCGACAAAATGCCAGAGCGTGACGTTGTTTCTTGGAATGCAATGATCTCTGGATATGCACAG
AACGGTAGAATCGACGAAGCTAGAGAACTCTTC
